Addgene plasmid #218296: pMV-Tc1-1_PM w/o spacer
Purpose: Donor plasmid of Tc1-1_PM Transposon without spacer
Depositing lab: Haoyi Wang. Depositing organization: Institute of Zoology, Chinese Academy of Sciences. Publication: Heterologous survey of 130 DNA transposons in human cells highlights their functional divergence and expands the genome engineering toolbox. Zhang T, Tan S, Tang N, Li Y, Zhang C, Sun J, Guo Y, Gao H, Cai Y, Sun W, Wang C, Fu L, Ma H, Wu Y, Hu X, Zhang X, Gee P, Yan W, Zhao Y, Chen Q, Guo B, Wang H, Zhang YE. Cell. 2024 Jul 11;187(14):3741-3760.e30. doi: 10.1016/j.cell.2024.05.007. Epub 2024 Jun 5. PubMed 38843831.
Backbone
  Vector backbone: pMV
  Vector type: Mammalian Expression
Growth in bacteria
  Bacterial resistance: Ampicillin, 100 μg/mL
  Growth temperature: 37°C
  Growth strain: DH5alpha
  Copy number: High Copy
Gene/Insert
  Gene/Insert name: TIRs of Tc1-1_PM Transposon
  Species: Synthetic
  Cloning method: Restriction Enzyme; 5′ cloning site Unknown (unknown if destroyed); 3′ cloning site Unknown (unknown if destroyed)
Terms and licenses: Academic/Nonprofit Terms; Industry Terms: Not Available to Industry
How to cite: pMV-Tc1-1_PM w/o spacer was a gift from Haoyi Wang (Addgene plasmid # 218296 ; http://n2t.net/addgene:218296 ; RRID:Addgene_218296)
