[The description below was written by a language model from this plasmid's Addgene catalogue record and pLannotate feature annotations shown in this document.]
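Description:
pMV-Tc1-1_PM w/o spacer is a 4.7 kb transposon donor plasmid built on the pMV backbone and classed as a mammalian expression vector. It is maintained in E. coli through a high-copy ColE1/pUC-type origin and selected with ampicillin via the bla gene under its native promoter. A short lacZα remnant from the cloning backbone is also annotated.

The recorded insert is the synthetic terminal inverted repeats (TIRs) of the Tc1-1_PM transposon, a Tc1/mariner-type DNA element. The automated feature table does not annotate the TIRs themselves, so their exact positions cannot be read from the record, but they presumably flank the mammalian cargo. That cargo, all on the reverse strand, consists of a mouse PGK promoter followed by a puromycin N-acetyltransferase coding sequence (annotated as a fragment that runs across the numbering origin), then EGFP and a bovine growth hormone polyadenylation signal. The arrangement suggests a single PGK-driven transcript encoding both puromycin resistance and green fluorescence. About 60 nt separate the two coding sequences, but no linker or 2A element is annotated there, so how they are joined is not stated.

No transposase is annotated on the plasmid, so mobilisation would require the cognate Tc1-1_PM transposase supplied in trans, typically from a separate helper plasmid. Stable genomic integration of the cassette could then be scored by puromycin selection or EGFP fluorescence. The plasmid comes from a survey of DNA transposon activity in human cells. The "w/o spacer" designation marks it as a donor variant lacking a spacer sequence, though the record does not explain what the spacer is or where it sits in the counterpart construct.
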