Features (pLannotate 1.2.2; 8 found; start..end, strand, type, name):
    302..801     -  promoter       PGK promoter: mouse phosphoglycerate kinase 1 promoter
   1072..1092    +  CDS            lacZα (fragment): LacZα fragment of β-galactosidase; lacZ fragment
   1184..1288    +  promoter       AmpR promoter: bla
   1289..2149    +  CDS            AmpR: β-lactamase; bla; confers resistance to ampicillin, carbenicillin, and related antibiotics
   2320..2908    +  rep_origin     ori: high-copy-number ColE1/pMB1/pBR322/pUC origin of replication
   3362..3586    -  polyA_signal   bGH poly(A) signal: bovine growth hormone polyadenylation signal
   3614..4333    -  CDS            EGFP: the original enhanced GFP (Yang et al., 1996) mammalian codon-optimized
   4397..277     -  CDS            PuroR (fragment) (across the origin): puromycin N-acetyltransferase; pac from Streptomyces alboniger; confers resistance to puromycin
>Addgene plasmid #218296 | pMV-Tc1-1_PM w/o spacer | addgene full sequence | sequence record 444746 | Addgene NGS Result
CGGGCCGATCTCGGCGAACACCGCCCCCGCTTCGACGCTCTCCGGCGTGGTCCAGACCGCCACCGCGGCG
CCGTCGTCCGCGACCCACACCTTGCCGATGTCGAGCCCGACGCGCGTGAGGAAGAGTTCTTGCAGCTCGG
TGACCCGCTCGATGTGGCGGTCCGGGTCGACGGTGTGGCGCGTGGCGGGGTAGTCGGCGAACGCGGCGGC
GAGGGTGCGTACGGCCCGGGGGACGTCGTCGCGGGTGGCGAGGCGCACCGTGGGCTTGTACTCGGTCCCC
ATGGTGGCGTTGGCTGCAGGTCGAAAGGCCCGGAGATGAGGAAGAGGAGAACAGCGCGGCAGACGTGCGC
TTTTGAAGCGTGCAGAATGCCGGGCCTCCGGAGGACCTTCGGGCGCCCGCCCCGCCCCTGAGCCCGCCCC
TGAGCCCGCCCCCGGACCCACCCCTTCCCAGCCTCTGAGCCCAGAAAGCGAAGGAGCAAAGCTGCTATTG
GCCGCTGCCCCAAAGGCCTACCCGCTTCCATTGCTCAGCGGTGCTGTCCATCTGCACGAGACTAGTGAGA
CGTGCTACTTCCATTTGTCACGTCCTGCACGACGCGAGCTGCGGGGCGGGGGGGAACTTCCTGACTAGGG
GAGGAGTAGAAGGTGGCGCGAAGGGGCCACCAAAGAACGGAGCCGGTTGGCGCCTACCGGTGGATGTGGA
ATGTGTGCGAGGCCAGAGGCCACTTGTGTAGCGCCAAGTGCCCAGCGGGGCTGCTAAAGCGCATGCTCCA
GACTGCCTTGGGAAAAGCGCCTCCCCTACCCGGTAGAATTGCTAGCAGGGGGTCAAATACTTATTTCCCT
CATTAAAATGCAAATCAATTTATAACATTTTTGACATGCGTTTTTCTGGATTTTTGTTGTTGTTATTCTG
TCTCTCACTGTTCAAATAAACCTACCATTAAAATTATAGACTGATCATTTCTTTGTCAGTGGGCAAACGT
ACAAAATCAGCAGGGGATCAAATACTTTTTTCCCTCACTGTAAAGCTTAGAGACGCAAGACACTGCGGAT
CGAGACGCATTGCGTGGTTCGACTGGCCGTCGTTTTACAACGAAAGGGCCTCGTGATACGCCTATTTTTA
TAGGTTAATGTCATGATAATAATGGTTTCTTAGACGTCAGGTGGCACTTTTCGGGGAAATGTGCGCGGAA
CCCCTATTTGTTTATTTTTCTAAATACATTCAAATATGTATCCGCTCATGAGACAATAACCCTGATAAAT
GCTTCAATAATATTGAAAAAGGAAGAGTATGAGTATTCAACATTTCCGTGTCGCCCTTATTCCCTTTTTT
GCGGCATTTTGCCTTCCTGTTTTTGCTCACCCAGAAACGCTGGTGAAAGTAAAAGATGCTGAAGATCAGT
TGGGTGCACGAGTGGGTTACATCGAACTGGATCTCAACAGCGGTAAGATCCTTGAGAGTTTTCGCCCCGA
AGAACGTTTTCCAATGATGAGCACTTTTAAAGTTCTGCTATGTGGCGCGGTATTATCCCGTATTGACGCC
GGGCAAGAGCAACTCGGTCGCCGCATACACTATTCTCAGAATGACTTGGTTGAGTACTCACCAGTCACAG
AAAAGCATCTTACGGATGGCATGACAGTAAGAGAATTATGTAGTGCTGCCATAACCATGAGTGATAACAC
GGCGGCCAACTTACTTCTGACAACGATCGGAGGACCGAAGGAGCTAACCGCTTTTTTGCGCAACATGGGG
GATCATGTAACTCGCCTTGATCGTTGGGAACCGGAGCTGAATGAAGCCATACCAAACGACGAGCGTGATA
CCACGATGCCTGTAGCGATGGCAACAACGTTGCGCAAACTATTAACTGGCGAACTACTTACTCTAGCTTC
CCGGCAACAATTAATAGACTGGATGGAGGCGGATAAAGTTGCAGGACCACTTCTGCGCTCGGCCCTTCCG
GCTGGCTGGTTTATTGCTGATAAATCTGGAGCCGGTGAGCGTGGGTCCCGCGGTATTATTGCAGCACTGG
GGCCAGATGGTAAGCCCTCCCGTATCGTAGTTATCTACACGACGGGGAGTCAGGCAACTATGGATGAACG
AAAGAGACAGATCGCTGAGATAGGTGCCTCACTGATTAAGCATTGGTAACTGTCAGACCAAGTTTACTCA
TATATACTTTAGATTGATTTAAAACTTCATTTTTAATTTAAAAGGATCTAGGTGAAGATCCTTTTTGATA
ATCTCATGACCAAAATCCCTTAACGTGAGTTTTCGTTCCACTGAGCGTCAGACCCCGTAGAAAAGATCAA
AGGATCTTCTTGAGATCCTTTTTTTCTGCGCGTAATCTGCTGCTTGCAAACAAAAAAACCACCGCTACCA
GCGGTGGTTTGTTTGCCGGATCAAGAGCTACCAACTCTTTTTCCGAAGGTAACTGGCTTCAGCAGAGCGC
AGATACCAAATACTGTTCTTCTAGTGTAGCCGTAGTTAGGCCACCACTTCAAGAACTCTGTAGCACCGCC
TACATACCTCGCTCTGCTAATCCTGTTACCAGTGGCTGCTGCCAGTGGCGATAAGTCGTGTCTTACCGGG
TTGGACTCAAGACGATAGTTACCGGATAAGGCGCAGCGGTCGGGCTGAACGGGGGGTTCGTGCACACAGC
CCAGCTTGGAGCGAACGACCTACACCGAACTGAGATACCTACAGCGTGAGCTATGAGAAAGCGCCACGCT
TCCCGAAGGGAGAAAGGCGGACAGGTATCCGGTAAGCGGCAGGGTCGGAACAGGAGAGCGCACGAGGGAG
CTTCCAGGGGGAAACGCCTGGTATCTTTATAGTCCTGTCGGGTTTCGCCACCTCTGACTTGAGCGTCGAT
TTTTGTGATGCTCGTCAGGGGGGCGGAGCCTATGGAAAAACGCCAGCAACGCGGCCTTTTTACGGTTCCT
GGCCTTTTGCTGGCCTTTTGCTCACATGTTCTTTCCTGCGTTATCCCCTGATTCTGTGGGTAACCGTATT
ACCGCCTTTGAGTGAGCTGATACCGCTCGCCGCAGCCGAACGACCGAGCGCAGCGAGTCAGTGAGCGAGG
AAGCGGCACACAGGAAACAGCTATGACCGTCTCGGTTGGCAGTGACTCCGTCTCTGGGCCCTACAGTGAG
GGAAAAAAGTATTTGATCCCCTGCTGATTTTGTACGTTTGCCCACTGACAAAGAAATGATCAGTCTATAA
TTTTAATGGTAGGTTTATTTGAACAGTGAGAGACAGAATAACAACAACAAAATCCAGAAAAACGCATGTC
AAAAATGTTATAAATTGATTTGCATTTTAATGAGGGAAATAAGTATTTGACCCCTCGGCGCGCCTCAGAA
GCCATAGAGCCCACCGCATCCCCAGCATGCCTGCTATTGTCTTCCCAATCCTCCCCCTTGCTGTCCTGCC
CCACCCCACCCCCCAGAATAGAATGACACCTACTCAGACAATGCGATGCAATTTCCTCATTTTATTAGGA
AAGGACAGTGGGAGTGGCACCTTCCAGGGTCAAGGAAGGCACGGGGGAGGGGCAAACAACAGATGGCTGG
CAACTAGAAGGCACAGTCGAGGCTGATCAGCGAGCTTAATTAATTACTTGTACAGCTCGTCCATGCCGAG
AGTGATCCCGGCGGCGGTCACGAACTCCAGCAGGACCATGTGATCGCGCTTCTCGTTGGGGTCTTTGCTC
AGGGCGGACTGGGTGCTCAGGTAGTGGTTGTCGGGCAGCAGCACGGGGCCGTCGCCGATGGGGGTGTTCT
GCTGGTAGTGGTCGGCGAGCTGCACGCTGCCGTCCTCGATGTTGTGGCGGATCTTGAAGTTCACCTTGAT
GCCGTTCTTCTGCTTGTCGGCCATGATATAGACGTTGTGGCTGTTGTAGTTGTACTCCAGCTTGTGCCCC
AGGATGTTGCCGTCCTCCTTGAAGTCGATGCCCTTCAGCTCGATGCGGTTCACCAGGGTGTCGCCCTCGA
ACTTCACCTCGGCGCGGGTCTTGTAGTTGCCGTCGTCCTTGAAGAAGATGGTGCGCTCCTGGACGTAGCC
TTCGGGCATGGCGGACTTGAAGAAGTCGTGCTGCTTCATGTGGTCGGGGTAGCGGCTGAAGCACTGCACG
CCGTAGGTCAGGGTGGTCACGAGGGTGGGCCAGGGCACGGGCAGCTTGCCGGTGGTGCAGATGAACTTCA
GGGTCAGCTTGCCGTAGGTGGCATCGCCCTCGCCCTCGCCGGACACGCTGAACTTGTGGCCGTTTACGTC
GCCGTCCAGCTCGACCAGGATGGGCACCACCCCGGTGAACAGCTCCTCGCCCTTGCTCACCATTGGCCCG
GGATTCTCTTCGACATCCCCTGCTTGTTTCAACAGGGAGAAGTTAGTGGCATCGATGGCACCGGGCTTGC
GGGTCATGCACCAGGTGCGCGGTCCTTCGGGCACCTCGACGTCGGCGGTGACGGTGAAGCCGAGCCGCTC
GTAGAAGGGGAGGTTGCGGGGCGCGGAGGTCTCCAGGAAGGCGGGCACCCCGGCGCGCTCGGCCGCCTCC
ACTCCGGGGAGCACGACGGCGCTGCCCAGACCCTTGCCCTGGTGGTCGGGCGAGACGCCGACGGTGGCCA
GGAACCACGCGGGCTCCTTGGGCCGGTGCGGCGCCAGGAGGCCTTCCATCTGTTGCTGCGCGGCCAGCCG
GGAACCGCTCAACTCGGCCATGCG
